>Addgene plasmid #184707 | hDHFR | addgene full sequence | sequence record 370140 | Addgene NGS Result
ATCCGGATATAGTTCCTCCTTTCAGCAAAAAACCCCTCAAGACCCGTTTAGAGGCCCCAAGGGGTTATGC
TAGTTATTGCTCAGCGGTGGCAGCAGCCAACTCAGCTTCCTTTCGGGCTTTGTTAGCAGCCGGATCTCAG
TGGTGGTGGTGGTGGTGCTCGAGTGCGGCCGCAAGCTTGTCGACGGAGCTCGAATTCGGATCCTATTA
[558 nt withheld, positions 209-766]
CATATGTATATCTCCTTCTTAAAGTTAAACAAAATTATTTCTAGAGGGGAATTGTTATCCGCTCACAATT
CCCCTATAGTGAGTCGTATTAATTTCGCGGGATCGAGATCTCGATCCTCTACGCCGGACGCATCGTGGCC
GGCATCACCGGCGCCACAGGTGCGGTTGCTGGCGCCTATATCGCCGACATCACCGATGGGGAAGATCGGG
CTCGCCACTTCGGGCTCATGAGCGCTTGTTTCGGCGTGGGTATGGTGGCAGGCCCCGTGGCCGGGGGACT
GTTGGGCGCCATCTCCTTGCATGCACCATTCCTTGCGGCGGCGGTGCTCAACGGCCTCAACCTACTACTG
GGCTGCTTCCTAATGCAGGAGTCGCATAAGGGAGAGCGTCGAGATCCCGGACACCATCGAATGGCGCAAA
ACCTTTCGCGGTATGGCATGATAGCGCCCGGAAGAGAGTCAATTCAGGGTGGTGAATGTGAAACCAGTAA
CGTTATACGATGTCGCAGAGTATGCCGGTGTCTCTTATCAGACCGTTTCCCGCGTGGTGAACCAGGCCAG
CCACGTTTCTGCGAAAACGCGGGAAAAAGTGGAAGCGGCGATGGCGGAGCTGAATTACATTCCCAACCGC
GTGGCACAACAACTGGCGGGCAAACAGTCGTTGCTGATTGGCGTTGCCACCTCCAGTCTGGCCCTGCACG
CGCCGTCGCAAATTGTCGCGGCGATTAAATCTCGCGCCGATCAACTGGGTGCCAGCGTGGTGGTGTCGAT
GGTAGAACGAAGCGGCGTCGAAGCCTGTAAAGCGGCGGTGCACAATCTTCTCGCGCAACGCGTCAGTGGG
CTGATCATTAACTATCCGCTGGATGACCAGGATGCCATTGCTGTGGAAGCTGCCTGCACTAATGTTCCGG
CGTTATTTCTTGATGTCTCTGACCAGACACCCATCAACAGTATTATTTTCTCCCATGAAGACGGTACGCG
ACTGGGCGTGGAGCATCTGGTCGCATTGGGTCACCAGCAAATCGCGCTGTTAGCGGGCCCATTAAGTTCT
GTCTCGGCGCGTCTGCGTCTGGCTGGCTGGCATAAATATCTCACTCGCAATCAAATTCAGCCGATAGCGG
AACGGGAAGGCGACTGGAGTGCCATGTCCGGTTTTCAACAAACCATGCAAATGCTGAATGAGGGCATCGT
TCCCACTGCGATGCTGGTTGCCAACGATCAGATGGCGCTGGGCGCAATGCGCGCCATTACCGAGTCCGGG
CTGCGCGTTGGTGCGGATATCTCGGTAGTGGGATACGACGATACCGAAGACAGCTCATGTTATATCCCGC
CGTTAACCACCATCAAACAGGATTTTCGCCTGCTGGGGCAAACCAGCGTGGACCGCTTGCTGCAACTCTC
TCAGGGCCAGGCGGTGAAGGGCAATCAGCTGTTGCCCGTCTCACTGGTGAAAAGAAAAACCACCCTGGCG
CCCAATACGCAAACCGCCTCTCCCCGCGCGTTGGCCGATTCATTAATGCAGCTGGCACGACAGGTTTCCC
GACTGGAAAGCGGGCAGTGAGCGCAACGCAATTAATGTAAGTTAGCTCACTCATTAGGCACCGGGATCTC
GACCGATGCCCTTGAGAGCCTTCAACCCAGTCAGCTCCTTCCGGTGGGCGCGGGGCATGACTATCGTCGC
CGCACTTATGACTGTCTTCTTTATCATGCAACTCGTAGGACAGGTGCCGGCAGCGCTCTGGGTCATTTTC
GGCGAGGACCGCTTTCGCTGGAGCGCGACGATGATCGGCCTGTCGCTTGCGGTATTCGGAATCTTGCACG
CCCTCGCTCAAGCCTTCGTCACTGGTCCCGCCACCAAACGTTTCGGCGAGAAGCAGGCCATTATCGCCGG
CATGGCGGCCCCACGGGTGCGCATGATCGTGCTCCTGTCGTTGAGGACCCGGCTAGGCTGGCGGGGTTGC
CTTACTGGTTAGCAGAATGAATCACCGATACGCGAGCGAACGTGAAGCGACTGCTGCTGCAAAACGTCTG
CGACCTGAGCAACAACATGAATGGTCTTCGGTTTCCGTGTTTCGTAAAGTCTGGAAACGCGGAAGTCAGC
GCCCTGCACCATTATGTTCCGGATCTGCATCGCAGGATGCTGCTGGCTACCCTGTGGAACACCTACATCT
GTATTAACGAAGCGCTGGCATTGACCCTGAGTGATTTTTCTCTGGTCCCGCCGCATCCATACCGCCAGTT
GTTTACCCTCACAACGTTCCAGTAACCGGGCATGTTCATCATCAGTAACCCGTATCGTGAGCATCCTCTC
TCGTTTCATCGGTATCATTACCCCCATGAACAGAAATCCCCCTTACACGGAGGCATCAGTGACCAAACAG
GAAAAAACCGCCCTTAACATGGCCCGCTTTATCAGAAGCCAGACATTAACGCTTCTGGAGAAACTCAACG
AGCTGGACGCGGATGAACAGGCAGACATCTGTGAATCGCTTCACGACCACGCTGATGAGCTTTACCGCAG
CTGCCTCGCGCGTTTCGGTGATGACGGTGAAAACCTCTGACACATGCAGCTCCCGGAGACGGTCACAGCT
TGTCTGTAAGCGGATGCCGGGAGCAGACAAGCCCGTCAGGGCGCGTCAGCGGGTGTTGGCGGGTGTCGGG
GCGCAGCCATGACCCAGTCACGTAGCGATAGCGGAGTGTATACTGGCTTAACTATGCGGCATCAGAGCAG
ATTGTACTGAGAGTGCACCATTGCGGTGTGAAATACCGCACAGATGCGTAAGGAGAAAATACCGCATCAG
GCGCTCTTCCGCTTCCTCGCTCACTGACTCGCTGCGCTCGGTCGTTCGGCTGCGGCGAGCGGTATCAGCT
CACTCAAAGGCGGTAATACGGTTATCCACAGAATCAGGGGATAACGCAGGAAAGAACATGTGAGCAAAAG
GCCAGCAAAAGGCCAGGAACCGTAAAAAGGCCGCGTTGCTGGCGTTTTTCCATAGGCTCCGCCCCCCTGA
CGAGCATCACAAAAATCGACGCTCAAGTCAGAGGTGGCGAAACCCGACAGGACTATAAAGATACCAGGCG
TTTCCCCCTGGAAGCTCCCTCGTGCGCTCTCCTGTTCCGACCCTGCCGCTTACCGGATACCTGTCCGCCT
TTCTCCCTTCGGGAAGCGTGGCGCTTTCTCATAGCTCACGCTGTAGGTATCTCAGTTCGGTGTAGGTCGT
TCGCTCCAAGCTGGGCTGTGTGCACGAACCCCCCGTTCAGCCCGACCGCTGCGCCTTATCCGGTAACTAT
CGTCTTGAGTCCAACCCGGTAAGACACGACTTATCGCCACTGGCAGCAGCCACTGGTAACAGGATTAGCA
GAGCGAGGTATGTAGGCGGTGCTACAGAGTTCTTGAAGTGGTGGCCTAACTACGGCTACACTAGAAGGAC
AGTATTTGGTATCTGCGCTCTGCTGAAGCCAGTTACCTTCGGAAAAAGAGTTGGTAGCTCTTGATCCGGC
AAACAAACCACCGCTGGTAGCGGTGGTTTTTTTGTTTGCAAGCAGCAGATTACGCGCAGAAAAAAAGGAT
CTCAAGAAGATCCTTTGATCTTTTCTACGGGGTCTGACGCTCAGTGGAACGAAAACTCACGTTAAGGGAT
TTTGGTCATGAGATTATCAAAAAGGATCTTCACCTAGATCCTTTTAAATTAAAAATGAAGTTTTAAATCA
ATCTAAAGTATATATGAGTAAACTTGGTCTGACAGTTACCAATGCTTAATCAGTGAGGCACCTATCTCAG
CGATCTGTCTATTTCGTTCATCCATAGTTGCCTGACTCCCCGTCGTGTAGATAACTACGATACGGGAGGG
CTTACCATCTGGCCCCAGTGCTGCAATGATACCGCGAGACCCACGCTCACCGGCTCCAGATTTATCAGCA
ATAAACCAGCCAGCCGGAAGGGCCGAGCGCAGAAGTGGTCCTGCAACTTTATCCGCCTCCATCCAGTCTA
TTAATTGTTGCCGGGAAGCTAGAGTAAGTAGTTCGCCAGTTAATAGTTTGCGCAACGTTGTTGCCATTGC
TGCAGGCATCGTGGTGTCACGCTCGTCGTTTGGTATGGCTTCATTCAGCTCCGGTTCCCAACGATCAAGG
CGAGTTACATGATCCCCCATGTTGTGCAAAAAAGCGGTTAGCTCCTTCGGTCCTCCGATCGTTGTCAGAA
GTAAGTTGGCCGCAGTGTTATCACTCATGGTTATGGCAGCACTGCATAATTCTCTTACTGTCATGCCATC
CGTAAGATGCTTTTCTGTGACTGGTGAGTACTCAACCAAGTCATTCTGAGAATAGTGTATGCGGCGACCG
AGTTGCTCTTGCCCGGCGTCAATACGGGATAATACCGCGCCACATAGCAGAACTTTAAAAGTGCTCATCA
TTGGAAAACGTTCTTCGGGGCGAAAACTCTCAAGGATCTTACCGCTGTTGAGATCCAGTTCGATGTAACC
CACTCGTGCACCCAACTGATCTTCAGCATCTTTTACTTTCACCAGCGTTTCTGGGTGAGCAAAAACAGGA
AGGCAAAATGCCGCAAAAAAGGGAATAAGGGCGACACGGAAATGTTGAATACTCATACTCTTCCTTTTTC
AATATTATTGAAGCATTTATCAGGGTTATTGTCTCATGAGCGGATACATATTTGAATGTATTTAGAAAAA
TAAACAAATAGGGGTTCCGCGCACATTTCCCCGAAAAGTGCCACCTAAATTGTAAGCGTTAATATTTTGT
TAAAATTCGCGTTAAATTTTTGTTAAATCAGCTCATTTTTTAACCAATAGGCCGAAATCGGCAAAATCCC
TTATAAATCAAAAGAATAGACCGAGATAGGGT
[37 nt withheld, positions 5629-5665]
AAAGAACGTGGACTCCAACGTCAAAGG
[49 nt withheld, positions 5693-5741]
T
[91 nt withheld, positions 5743-5833]
G
[124 nt withheld, positions 5835-5958]
CCCATTCGCCA
Features (pLannotate 1.2.2; 19 found; start..end, strand, type, name):
     26..73      -  terminator     T7 terminator: transcription terminator for bacteriophage T7 RNA polymerase
     81..130     -  CDS            SET1 (fragment): solubility-enhancement tag derived from T7 phage gene 10B
    140..157     -  CDS            9xHis (fragment): 9xHis affinity tag
    209..769     -  CDS            DHFR (sequence partly withheld): DYR_HUMAN - Experimental evidence at protein level: Swiss-Prot protein existence level 1. Key enzyme in folate metabolism. Contributes to the de novo mitochondrial thymidylate biosynthesis pathway. Catalyzes an essential reaction for de novo glycine and purine synthesis, and for DNA precursor synthesis. Binds its own mRNA and that of DHFR2. From Homo sapiens (Human).
    777..799     -  RBS            RBS: efficient ribosome binding site from bacteriophage T7 gene 10 (Olins and Rangwala, 1989)
    814..838     -  protein_bind   lac operator: The lac repressor binds to the lac operator to inhibit transcription in E. coli. This inhibition can be relieved by adding lactose or isopropyl-β-D-thiogalactopyranoside (IPTG). lac repressor encoded by lacI
    839..857     -  promoter       T7 promoter: promoter for bacteriophage T7 RNA polymerase
    879..1158    +  CDS            TcR (fragment): tetracycline efflux protein; tet; confers resistance to tetracycline
   1166..1243    +  promoter       lacI promoter: lacI
   1244..2326    +  CDS            lacI: lac repressor; lacI; The lac repressor binds to the lac operator to inhibit transcription in E. coli. This inhibition can be relieved by adding lactose or isopropyl-β-D-thiogalactopyranoside (IPTG).
   2339..2360    +  protein_bind   CAP binding site: CAP binding activates transcription in the presence of cAMP. E. coli catabolite activator protein
   2375..2666    +  CDS            TcR (fragment): tetracycline efflux protein; tet; confers resistance to tetracycline
   2738..3118    -  CDS            YPB1_ECOLX: Protein predicted: Swiss-Prot protein existence level 4. From Escherichia coli.
   3135..3326    +  CDS            rop: Rop protein, which maintains plasmids at low copy number; rop
   3428..3567    +  misc_feature   bom: basis of mobility region from pBR322
   3753..4341    -  rep_origin     ori: high-copy-number ColE1/pMB1/pBR322/pUC origin of replication
   4512..5372    -  CDS            AmpR: β-lactamase; bla; confers resistance to ampicillin, carbenicillin, and related antibiotics
   5373..5477    -  promoter       AmpR promoter: bla
   5530..5958    -  rep_origin     f1 ori (sequence partly withheld): f1 bacteriophage origin of replication; arrow indicates direction of (+) strand synthesis
