[The description below was written by a language model from this plasmid's Addgene catalogue record and pLannotate feature annotations shown in this document.]
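Description:
hDHFR is a bacterial expression plasmid of about 6 kb, built on the pET21a backbone, for producing human dihydrofolate reductase in E. coli. The roughly 560 bp human DHFR coding sequence was inserted between the NdeI and BamHI sites, both of which remain intact. This places it directly downstream of the T7 promoter, a lac operator and the efficient ribosome binding site from phage T7 gene 10, with the T7 terminator at the far end of the cassette. The plasmid also carries lacI with its own promoter. The repressor it encodes binds the operator and keeps transcription off until IPTG or lactose is added. Because transcription depends on T7 RNA polymerase, expression needs a host strain that supplies that enzyme.

The feature table detects a His-tag fragment downstream of the insert, which corresponds to the optional C-terminal tag region of the pET21 polylinker. The record lists no tag, and it does not say whether the DHFR reading frame continues into this region or ends at its own stop codon. The short SET1 and tetracycline-resistance fragments and the predicted YPB1 open reading frame look like backbone remnants or annotation matches, not functional parts.

The plasmid replicates from a pBR322-type ColE1 origin. The rop gene and bom site are also present, which fits the low copy number given in the catalogue. Selection is by ampicillin resistance from the bla gene, and an f1 origin allows single-stranded DNA production. According to the associated publication, the recombinant enzyme was used in 2D NMR studies that identified endogenous ligands co-purifying with bacterially expressed human and E. coli DHFR.
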