Addgene plasmid #184707: hDHFR
Purpose: bacterial expression of human DHFR
Depositing lab: Peter Wright. Depositing organization: Scripps California (The Scripps Research Institute). Publication: Identification of endogenous ligands bound to bacterially expressed human and E. coli dihydrofolate reductase by 2D NMR. Bhabha G, Tuttle L, Martinez-Yamout MA, Wright PE. FEBS Lett. 2011 Nov 16;585(22):3528-32. Epub 2011 Oct 20. 10.1016/j.febslet.2011.10.014 PubMed 22024482.
Backbone
  Vector backbone: pET21a
  Backbone manufacturer: emdmillipore
  Backbone size w/o insert (bp): 5500
  Total vector size (bp): 6000
  Vector type: Bacterial Expression
Growth in bacteria
  Bacterial resistance: Ampicillin, 100 μg/mL
  Growth temperature: 37°C
  Growth strain: DH5alpha
  Copy number: Low Copy
Gene/Insert
  Gene/Insert name: DHFR (alt name: dihydrofolate reductase)
  Species: H. sapiens (human)
  Insert size (bp): 566
  GenBank ID: NP_000782.1
  Entrez Gene: DHFR (a.k.a. DHFR1, DHFRP1, DYR)
  Promoter: T7
  Cloning method: Restriction Enzyme; 5′ cloning site NdeI (not destroyed); 3′ cloning site BamHI (not destroyed)
  Sequencing primers: 5′ T7; 3′ T7
Terms and licenses: Academic/Nonprofit Terms; Industry Terms: Not Available to Industry
How to cite: hDHFR was a gift from Peter Wright (Addgene plasmid # 184707 ; http://n2t.net/addgene:184707 ; RRID:Addgene_184707)
