>Addgene plasmid #184707 | hDHFR | depositor partial sequence | sequence record 358247 | T7 promoter to terminator
TATAGGCGCCAGCAACCGCACCTGTGGCGCCGGTGATGCCGGCCACGATGCGTCCGGCGTAGAGGATCGA
GATCTCGATCCCGCGAAATTAATACGACTCACTATAGGGGAATTGTGAGCGGATAACAATTCCCCTCTAG
AAATAATTTTGTTTAACTTTAAGAAGGAGATATACATATG
[558 nt withheld, positions 181-738]
TAATAGGATCCGAATTCGAGCTCCGTCGACAAGCTTGCGGCCGCACTCGAGCACCACCACCACCACCACT
GAAGATCCGGCTGCTACAAAGCCCGAAAGGAAGCTGAGTTGGGTGCTGCCACCGCTGAGCAATAACTAGC
AT
